Addgene plasmid #39284: pFA6a-kanMX6-P41nmt-3HA
Depositing lab: Jurg Bahler & John Pringle. Depositing organization: University of North Carolina at Chapel Hill. Publication: Heterologous modules for efficient and versatile PCR-based gene targeting in Schizosaccharomyces pombe. Bahler J, Wu JQ, Longtine MS, Shah NG, McKenzie A 3rd, Steever AB, Wach A, Philippsen P, Pringle JR. Yeast. 1998 Jul;14(10):943-51. 10.1002/(SICI)1097-0061(199807)14:10<943::AID-YEA292>3.0.CO;2-Y PubMed 9717240.
Backbone
  Vector backbone: pFA6a
  Backbone size w/o insert (bp): 2300
  Vector type: Yeast genomic targeting
  Selectable markers: Gentamicin
Growth in bacteria
  Bacterial resistance: Ampicillin, 100 μg/mL
  Growth temperature: 37°C
  Growth strain: DH5alpha
  Copy number: Unknown
Gene/Insert
  Gene/Insert name: nmt1 promoter
  Species: S. pombe (fission yeast)
  Insert size (bp): 2900
  Mutation: -1163 to +6 of nmt1 locus with a 4bp deletion (TATA) ~100bp from 3' end of promoter
  Entrez Gene: nmt1 (a.k.a. SPCC1223.02)
  Tag / fusion protein: A. gossypii translation elongation factor 1a gene terminator (N terminal on insert); KanR reverse orientation (N terminal on insert); A. gossypii translation elongation factor 1a gene promoter (N terminal on insert); 3xHA (C terminal on insert); TADH1 (C terminal on insert)
  Cloning method: Restriction Enzyme; 5′ cloning site BglII (not destroyed); 3′ cloning site PacI (not destroyed)
  Sequencing primers: 5′ Sp6_primer; 3′ T7_promoter
Terms and licenses: Academic/Nonprofit Terms; Industry Terms: Not Available to Industry
How to cite: pFA6a-kanMX6-P41nmt-3HA was a gift from Jurg Bahler & John Pringle (Addgene plasmid # 39284 ; http://n2t.net/addgene:39284 ; RRID:Addgene_39284)
