[The description below was written by a language model from this plasmid's Addgene catalogue record.]
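Description:
pFA6a-kanMX6-P41nmt-3HA is a PCR-template plasmid from the pFA6a series of modules for gene targeting in the fission yeast Schizosaccharomyces pombe. It is built on the roughly 2.3 kb pFA6a backbone, is propagated in E. coli under ampicillin selection, and is classed as a yeast genomic targeting vector. It is not meant to replicate in yeast. Instead, the roughly 2.9 kb module serves as a template that is amplified with primers carrying homology to a chosen chromosomal locus, and the product is integrated by homologous recombination.

The module has two functional parts. The first is the kanMX6 marker, a kanamycin-resistance gene placed between the promoter and terminator of the Ashbya gossypii translation elongation factor 1a gene. The record notes that this cassette lies in reverse orientation relative to the downstream promoter. The catalogue lists the yeast selectable marker as gentamicin, and kanMX cassettes are generally selected with the related aminoglycoside G418. The second part is the S. pombe nmt1 promoter, spanning -1163 to +6 of the locus, with a 4 bp deletion in the TATA element about 100 bp from the 3' end. This is the attenuated P41nmt variant, which gives thiamine-repressible expression at a lower level than the wild-type promoter. A 3xHA epitope tag follows the promoter. The record also lists an ADH1 terminator on that side of the insert, but no feature map is provided to confirm its position.

Integrated immediately upstream of a target open reading frame, the module replaces the native promoter with regulatable P41nmt and fuses three HA epitopes to the N-terminus of the protein. This allows controlled expression or shut-off along with immunodetection.
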