>Addgene plasmid #39284 | pFA6a-kanMX6-P41nmt-3HA | addgene partial sequence | sequence record 51145 | Kan-rev
ATTTAATCGCGGCCTCGAAACGTGAGTCTTTTCCTTACCCATGGTTGTTTATGTTCGGATGTGATGTGAG
AACTGTATCCTAGCAAGATTTTAAAAGGAAGTATATGAAAGAAGAACCTCAGTGGCAAATCCTAACCTTT
TATATTTCTCTACAGGGGCGCGGCGTGGGGACAATTCAACGCGTCTGTGAGGGGAGCGTTTCCCTGCTCG
CAGGTCTGCAGCGAGGAGCCGTAATTTTTGCTTCGCGCCGTGCGGCCATCAAAATGTATGGATGCAAATG
ATTATACATGGGGATGTATGGGCTAAATGTACGGGCGACAGTCACATCATGCCCCTGAGCTGCGCACGTC
AAGACTGTCAAGGAGGGTATTCTGGGCCTCCATGTCGCTGGCCGGGTGACCCGGCGGGGACGAGGCAAGC
TAAACAGATCTCGCCATAAAAGACAGAATAAGTCATCAGCGGTTGTTTCATTTCCTATATTTTTTTTTTA
TTTTTTTATTTTTTAATAAGGGAAAATTTAACGTCTAAGGATACAGAAGATTGTTAGCACATTAAAGTAA
TAAAGGCTTAAGTAGTAAGTGCCTTAGCATGTTATTGTATTTCAAAGGACATAATCTAAAATAATAACAA
TATCATTTCTCACAAGTTATTCAATTTTCTTTTTTTTTTCTAATAATATCAAGAATGTATTATTTGTTTG
ACATAAGTCAACTAATTTATTTAATATGCTGGATTAATCTTGCAGACATGTAAATTAACAAGTTTTAGTC
AAATAACGTTGAAGTTTCAATGAACTCAAATA
