>Addgene plasmid #39284 | pFA6a-kanMX6-P41nmt-3HA | addgene partial sequence | sequence record 51592 | Nmt1-F 5'-GCAATGTGCAGCGAAACTAA-3'
ATCGAAACATTGAAGATAAAGGAAGAGGAATCCTGGCATATCATCAATTGAATAAGTTGAATTAATTATT
TCAATCTCATTCTCACTTTCTGACTTATAGTCGCTTTGTTAAATCATGTCTTTAATTAACATCTTTTACC
CATACGATGTTCCTGACTATGCGGGCTATCCCTATGACGTCCCGGACTATGCAGGATCCTATCCATATGA
CGTTCCAGATTACGCTGCTCAGTGCTGAGGCGCGCCACTTCTAAATAAGCGAATTTCTTATGATTTATGA
TTTTTATTATTAAATAAGTTATAAAAAAAATAAGTGTATACAAATTTTAAAGTGACTCTTAGGTTTTAAA
ACGAAAATTCTTATTCTTGAGTAACTCTTTCCTGTAGGTCAGGTTGCTTTCTCAGGTATAGTATGAGGTC
GCTCTTATTGACCACACCTCTACCGGCAGATCCGCTAGGGATAACAGGGTAATATAGATCCGTCGACCTG
CAGCGTACGAAGCTTCAGCTGGCGGCCGCGTTCTATAGTGTCACCTAAATCGTATGTGTATGATACATAA
GGTTATGTATTAATTGTAGCCGCGTTCTAACGACAATATGTCCATATGGTGCACTCTCAGTACAATCTGC
TCTGATGCCGCATAGTTAAGCCAGCCCCGACACCCGCCAACACCCGCTGACGCGCCCTGACGGGCTTGTC
TGCTCCCGGCATCCGCTTACAGACAAGCTGTGACCGTCTCCGGGAGCTGCATGTGTCAGAGGTTTTCACC
GTCATCACCGAAACGCGCGAGACGAAAGGGCCTCGTGATACGCCTATTTTTATAGGTTAATGTCATGATA
ATAATGGTTTCTTAGACGTCAGGTGGCACTTTTCGGGGATGTGCGCGGAACCCCTATTTGTTTATTTTTC
TAAATACATTCAAATATGTATCCGCTCA
