>Addgene plasmid #39284 | pFA6a-kanMX6-P41nmt-3HA | addgene partial sequence | sequence record 52396 | SP6 5'-ATTTAGGTGACACTATAG-3'
TACGCTGCAGGTCGACGGATCTATATTACCCTGTTATCCCTAGCGGATCTGCCGGTAGAGGTGTGGTCAA
TAAGAGCGACCTCATACTATACCTGAGAAAGCAACCTGACCTACAGGAAAGAGTTACTCAAGAATAAGAA
TTTTCGTTTTAAAACCTAAGAGTCACTTTAAAATTTGTATACACTTATTTTTTTTATAACTTATTTAATA
ATAAAAATCATAAATCATAAGAAATTCGCTTATTTAGAAGTGGCGCGCCTCAGCACTGAGCAGCGTAATC
TGGAACGTCATATGGATAGGATCCTGCATAGTCCGGGACGTCATAGGGATAGCCCGCATAGTCAGGAACA
TCGTATGGGTAAAAGATGTTAATTAAAGACATGATTTAACAAAGCGACTATAAGTCAGAAAGTGAGAATG
AGATTGAAATAATTAATTCAACTTATTCAATTGATGATATGCCAGGATTCCTCTTCCTTTATCTTCAATG
TTTCGATTAACAGGTCCATTATCCGGTTTTTAGTTTCGCTGCACATTGCCGAATGACAATCGGATTCCTT
TAAGCTTTGCTTTTGCCCTGTTTTCTCTCCCCAGTAATCGTTGGGTGACTGAACCATCCAGTAGCCGAGA
GTTACGTTTTTCCTGATTTAATAAATATCCATATCTATTTGTCTCGTGGTGTTTTACAGCAACTAACCGA
AATTACTATTTTGCATCATCCAACCATAAAGAGACAACAATAATTCTAGAAAACATATAACAAGTGTTTT
TTTCTATTTACGTCTCATACGCAAAGTCCACTTTACCATGTTTTGGAAACTTGTACCCAACCATTCATTT
TCGA
